Addgene plasmid #187269: pEGFP-SRGAP1
Purpose: Expression of SRGAP1-EGFP
Depositing lab: Alpha Yap. Depositing organization: University of Queensland, Institute for Molecular Bioscience. Publication: Tyrosine dephosphorylated cortactin downregulates contractility at the epithelial zonula adherens through SRGAP1. Liang X, Budnar S, Gupta S, Verma S, Han SP, Hill MM, Daly RJ, Parton RG, Hamilton NA, Gomez GA, Yap AS. Nat Commun. 2017 Oct 5;8(1):790. doi: 10.1038/s41467-017-00797-w. PubMed 28983097.
Backbone
  Vector backbone: pEGFP-N1
  Backbone manufacturer: Clontech
  Backbone size w/o insert (bp): 4700
  Vector type: Mammalian Expression
  Selectable markers: Neomycin (select with G418)
Growth in bacteria
  Bacterial resistance: Kanamycin, 50 μg/mL
  Growth temperature: 37°C
  Growth strain: NEB Stable
  Copy number: High Copy
Gene/Insert
  Gene/Insert name: SRGAP1 (alt name: SRGAP1 (a.k.a. ARHGAP13, FLJ22166, KIAA1304))
  Species: H. sapiens (human)
  Insert size (bp): 3255
  Entrez Gene: SRGAP1 (a.k.a. ARHGAP13, FLJ22166, KIAA1304)
  Promoter: CMV
  Tag / fusion protein: EGFP (C terminal on insert)
  Cloning method: Restriction Enzyme; 5′ cloning site Xho1 (not destroyed); 3′ cloning site BamH1 (not destroyed)
  Sequencing primers: 5′ CMV-F; 3′ EGFP Rev Seq Primer
Resource information
  A portion of this plasmid was derived from a plasmid made by: Plasmid made by Xuan Liang
Terms and licenses: Academic/Nonprofit Terms; Industry Terms: Not Available to Industry
How to cite: pEGFP-SRGAP1 was a gift from Alpha Yap (Addgene plasmid # 187269 ; http://n2t.net/addgene:187269 ; RRID:Addgene_187269)
