[The description below was written by a language model from this plasmid's Addgene catalogue record and pLannotate feature annotations shown in this document.]
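Description:
pEGFP-SRGAP1 is a mammalian expression plasmid built on the Clontech pEGFP-N1 backbone, designed to express human SRGAP1 (also known as ARHGAP13 or KIAA1304) fused at its C terminus to EGFP. The roughly 3.3 kb SRGAP1 coding sequence was inserted between the XhoI and BamHI sites of the multiple cloning site, both of which are retained. It lies directly downstream of the human cytomegalovirus immediate early enhancer and promoter and upstream of the mammalian codon-optimized EGFP open reading frame. Transcription of the fusion ends at an SV40 polyadenylation signal. The sequenced plasmid is 7,955 nt, consistent with the stated backbone and insert sizes.

In bacteria, the plasmid replicates from a high-copy ColE1/pUC-type origin and is selected with kanamycin. The Tn5 aminoglycoside phosphotransferase (NeoR/KanR) gene is driven by tandem promoters. A bacterial bla-type promoter provides kanamycin resistance in E. coli, while the SV40 enhancer/early promoter, paired with an HSV TK polyadenylation signal, provides G418 resistance for selecting stably transfected mammalian cells. An f1 origin is also present and can support single-stranded DNA production. The short annotated fragments of large T antigen, ble and bGH poly(A) are probably partial matches within backbone sequence rather than functional elements.

SRGAP1 is a GTPase-activating protein for the small GTPases RhoA and Cdc42, and is implicated in Slit–Robo repulsive signalling. The construct allows constitutive expression and fluorescence imaging of SRGAP1 in transfected mammalian cells. The associated publication concerns regulation of contractility at the epithelial zonula adherens by cortactin acting through SRGAP1, which suggests use in localization and functional studies at cell–cell junctions.
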