Features (pLannotate 1.2.2; 15 found; start..end, strand, type, name):
     70..373     +  enhancer       CMV enhancer: human cytomegalovirus immediate early enhancer
    374..577     +  promoter       CMV promoter: human cytomegalovirus (CMV) immediate early promoter
    600..627     +  misc_feature   MCS (fragment): multiple cloning site
    634..3888    +  CDS            SRGAP1: SRGP1_HUMAN - Also known as ARHGAP13, KIAA1304. Experimental evidence at protein level: Swiss-Prot protein existence level 1. GTPase-activating protein for RhoA and Cdc42 small GTPases. Together with CDC42 seems to be involved in the pathway mediating the repulsive signaling of Robo and Slit proteins in neuronal migration. SLIT2, probably through interaction with ROBO1, increases the interaction of SRGAP1 with ROBO1 and inactivates CDC42. From Homo sapiens (Human).
   3910..4629    +  CDS            EGFP: the original enhanced GFP (Yang et al., 1996) mammalian codon-optimized
   4646..4729    +  CDS            large T antigen (fragment): large T antigen from SV40 (simian virus 40)
   4752..4873    +  polyA_signal   SV40 poly(A) signal: SV40 polyadenylation signal
   4907..5335    -  rep_origin     f1 ori (sequence partly withheld): f1 bacteriophage origin of replication; arrow indicates direction of (+) strand synthesis
   5362..5466    +  promoter       AmpR promoter: bla
   5468..5825    +  promoter       SV40 promoter: SV40 enhancer and early promoter
   5860..6654    +  CDS            NeoR/KanR: aminoglycoside phosphotransferase from Tn5; aph(3')-II (or nptII); confers resistance to neomycin, kanamycin, and G418 (Geneticin®)
   6675..6827    +  CDS            ble (fragment): BLE_KLEPN - Experimental evidence at protein level: Swiss-Prot protein existence level 1. Binding protein with a strong affinity to the bleomycin family of antibiotics. Binds to CL990; an antimitotic-antibiotic compound. From Klebsiella pneumoniae.
   6886..6933    +  polyA_signal   HSV TK poly(A) signal: herpes simplex virus thymidine kinase polyadenylation signal (Cole and Stacy, 1985)
   7024..7040    -  polyA_signal   bGH poly(A) signal (fragment): bovine growth hormone polyadenylation signal
   7262..7850    +  rep_origin     ori: high-copy-number ColE1/pMB1/pBR322/pUC origin of replication
>Addgene plasmid #187269 | pEGFP-SRGAP1 | addgene full sequence | sequence record 373229 | Addgene NGS Result
GCCATGCATTAGTTATTAATAGTAATCAATTACGGGGTCATTAGTTCATAGCCCATATATGGAGTTCCGC
GTTACATAACTTACGGTAAATGGCCCGCCTGGCTGACCGCCCAACGACCCCCGCCCATTGACGTCAATAA
TGACGTATGTTCCCATAGTAACGCCAATAGGGACTTTCCATTGACGTCAATGGGTGGAGTATTTACGGTA
AACTGCCCACTTGGCAGTACATCAAGTGTATCATATGCCAAGTACGCCCCCTATTGACGTCAATGACGGT
AAATGGCCCGCCTGGCATTATGCCCAGTACATGACCTTATGGGACTTTCCTACTTGGCAGTACATCTACG
TATTAGTCATCGCTATTACCATGGTGATGCGGTTTTGGCAGTACATCAATGGGCGTGGATAGCGGTTTGA
CTCACGGGGATTTCCAAGTCTCCACCCCATTGACGTCAATGGGAGTTTGTTTTGGCACCAAAATCAACGG
GACTTTCCAAAATGTCGTAACAACTCCGCCCCATTGACGCAAATGGGCGGTAGGCGTGTACGGTGGGAGG
TCTATATAAGCAGAGCTGGTTTAGTGAACCGTCAGATCCGCTAGCGCTACCGGACTCAGATCTCGAGGCC
ACCATGTCCACCCCGAGCCGATTCAAGAAGGACAAAGAGATCATAGCCGAGTATGAAAGTCAAGTCAAAG
AAATTCGAGCTCAACTGGTAGAACAACAAAAATGCCTGGAGCAGCAAACGGAGATGCGAGTTCAGCTTCT
CCAGGATCTGCAAGATTTCTTCCGAAAAAAAGCTGAAATTGAGACGGAATATTCCCGGAATCTAGAGAAG
TTAGCAGAAAGGTTCATGGCAAAAACAAGAAGCACTAAGGATCATCAACAATACAAGAAAGACCAGAACC
TGTTGTCTCCAGTGAACTGCTGGTATTTGCTCCTGAACCAAGTAAGGAGAGAAAGCAAAGACCATGCAAC
CTTGAGTGACATCTATCTGAACAATGTGATTATGCGGTTCATGCAGATAAGTGAGGATTCTACCAGGATG
TTTAAAAAGAGCAAAGAGATTGCATTCCAACTTCATGAGGATTTAATGAAGGTTCTTAATGAGCTTTATA
CGGTGATGAAAACATACCATATGTATCATGCAGAGAGCATCAGTGCAGAGAGCAAGCTGAAAGAGGCCGA
AAAACAAGAGGAAAAGCAAATTGGGAGATCTGGTGATCCAGTCTTCCATATTCGACTAGAGGAGAGACAT
CAACGGCGAAGCTCTGTAAAGAAAATTGAAAAAATGAAAGAAAAAAGACAAGCAAAATATTCAGAAAATA
AGCTAAAATCAATTAAGGCACGGAACGAATATCTCCTAACACTTGAAGCCACCAATGCCTCAGTTTTCAA
GTACTATATTCATGATCTTTCTGATTTAATTGATTGCTGTGATCTTGGCTACCATGCAAGTCTGAACAGA
GCCCTAAGAACATATCTGTCTGCGGAGTACAACCTTGAAACCTCCAGACATGAGGGCTTAGACATTATTG
AGAATGCAGTTGATAATTTAGAGCCCAGGAGCGATAAGCAGAGATTCATGGAGATGTACCCTGCTGCGTT
CTGTCCACCAATGAAGTTTGAGTTTCAGTCTCACATGGGTGATGAGGTGTGCCAGGTCAGTGCCCAGCAG
CCAGTCCAGGCAGAGCTCATGCTCAGGTACCAACAGTTGCAGTCCCGCCTTGCCACGCTCAAAATCGAGA
ATGAAGAGGTTAAGAAAACGACTGAAGCCACCTTGCAGACGATACAAGATATGGTCACCATCGAGGACTA
TGATGTTTCTGAATGCTTCCAGCACAGTCGTTCCACAGAATCTGTGAAGTCCACTGTCTCTGAAACCTAC
CTGAGTAAACCCAGCATCGCCAAGAGAAGAGCCAACCAGCAGGAAACTGAACAGTTCTACTTCATGAAAC
TCAGAGAATATTTGGAAGGCAGTAATCTCATCACAAAACTTCAAGCCAAACATGACTTGCTGCAGAGGAC
CCTGGGAGAAGGTCATAGAGCTGAATATATGACTACAAGGCCTCCAAATGTTCCCCCTAAGCCCCAGAAA
CACAGGAAGTCCAGGCCCCGCTCACAGTATAATACTAAGTTGTTTAATGGGGATTTGGAAACATTCGTCA
AGGACTCAGGACAGGTTATTCCCCTCATTGTGGAAAGCTGTATTCGGTTCATCAATCTCTATGGTCTTCA
GCATCAGGGGATTTTCAGAGTGTCTGGTTCCCAGGTGGAAGTCAATGATATTAAAAATTCATTTGAGAGA
GGTGAAAATCCTTTGGCTGATGACCAGAGTAACCATGATATTAACTCAGTTGCTGGCGTTCTGAAGCTCT
ATTTCCGTGGGCTGGAAAACCCCCTCTTTCCTAAGGAAAGATTTAACGATCTGATTTCTTGTATCAGAAT
AGATAATCTCTATGAGAGGGCGCTTCACATCCGCAAACTCCTCCTGACTTTGCCCAGGTCGGTCCTTATA
GTGATGAGGTACCTCTTTGCCTTCCTCAATCATCTATCACAGTACAGCGATGAGAATATGATGGACCCTT
ATAACCTGGCCATTTGCTTTGGCCCAACATTGATGCCTGTCCCAGAAATACAGGATCAAGTGTCTTGCCA
GGCACATGTGAATGAAATTATCAAAACCATCATCATCCACCATGAGACTATTTTCCCAGATGCTAAAGAG
CTGGATGGCCCTGTTTATGAGAAATGTATGGCTGGAGATGACTATTGCGACAGCCCATACAGTGAGCACG
GTACATTGGAGGAAGTGGACCAAGATGCTGGTACAGAGCCCCACACAAGTGAAGATGAATGTGAGCCAAT
AGAAGCAATAGCCAAGTTTGACTATGTTGGGCGGTCCGCCAGAGAACTATCCTTCAAGAAGGGTGCCTCC
CTGCTGCTGTATCACCGTGCATCTGAGGACTGGTGGGAAGGCAGGCACAACGGGATTGACGGGCTGGTGC
CTCACCAGTATATAGTGGTGCAGGATATGGATGATACGTTTTCAGACACTCTGAGCCAAAAAGCCGACAG
TGAGGCCAGCAGTGGGCCAGTCACGGAAGACAAGTCCTCATCCAAGGACATGAACTCCCCGACAGACCGT
CATCCTGACGGCTATTTAGCCAGGCAACGAAAAAGAGGAGAGCCACCCCCTCCAGTAAGGCGTCCTGGCA
GGACCAGTGATGGCCATTGCCCGCTCCACCCTCCACATGCCCTTTCTAACTCCTCAGTTGACCTAGGGTC
CCCAAGCCTTGCCAGTCACCCCCGGGGCCTGCTGCAGAACCGTGGCCTCAACAATGACAGTCCTGAGCGG
AGGCGCAGGCCTGGCCATGGCAGCCTGACCAACATCAGCCGGCACGACTCCCTCAAGAAGATCGACAGCC
CTCCCATTAGAAGGTCCACGTCATCAGGGCAATACACGGGCTTCAATGACCACAAGCCACTGGACCCAGA
GACAATTGCTCAGGATATTGAAGAAACGATGAACACAGCTTTGAATGAACTCCGAGAACTGGAGAGACAG
AGCACAGCAAAGCATGCCCCTGATGTGGTGCTGGATACCCTGGAGCAAGTGAAAAACTCTCCCACCCCTG
CCACTTCCACGGAATCTCTCAGCCCTTTGCACAACGTTGCCCTCAGGAGCTCCGAGCCTCAGATTCGACG
TAGCACGAGCTCCTCCAGTGACACAATGAGTACTTTCAAGCCTATGGTGGCACCCAGAATGGGCGTGCAG
CTGAAGCCTCCAGCCCTTAGGCCAAAACCTGCTGTTCTTCCAAAAACAAATCCTACCATAGGACCTGCCC
CACCTCCCCAGGGTCCAACAGACAAGTCATGCACAATGGGGGATCCACCGGTCGCCACCATGGTGAGCAA
GGGCGAGGAGCTGTTCACCGGGGTGGTGCCCATCCTGGTCGAGCTGGACGGCGACGTAAACGGCCACAAG
TTCAGCGTGTCCGGCGAGGGCGAGGGCGATGCCACCTACGGCAAGCTGACCCTGAAGTTCATCTGCACCA
CCGGCAAGCTGCCCGTGCCCTGGCCCACCCTCGTGACCACCCTGACCTACGGCGTGCAGTGCTTCAGCCG
CTACCCCGACCACATGAAGCAGCACGACTTCTTCAAGTCCGCCATGCCCGAAGGCTACGTCCAGGAGCGC
ACCATCTTCTTCAAGGACGACGGCAACTACAAGACCCGCGCCGAGGTGAAGTTCGAGGGCGACACCCTGG
TGAACCGCATCGAGCTGAAGGGCATCGACTTCAAGGAGGACGGCAACATCCTGGGGCACAAGCTGGAGTA
CAACTACAACAGCCACAACGTCTATATCATGGCCGACAAGCAGAAGAACGGCATCAAGGTGAACTTCAAG
ATCCGCCACAACATCGAGGACGGCAGCGTGCAGCTCGCCGACCACTACCAGCAGAACACCCCCATCGGCG
ACGGCCCCGTGCTGCTGCCCGACAACCACTACCTGAGCACCCAGTCCGCCCTGAGCAAAGACCCCAACGA
GAAGCGCGATCACATGGTCCTGCTGGAGTTCGTGACCGCCGCCGGGATCACTCTCGGCATGGACGAGCTG
TACAAGTAAAGCGGCCGCGACTCTAGATCATAATCAGCCATACCACATTTGTAGAGGTTTTACTTGCTTT
AAAAAACCTCCCACACCTCCCCCTGAACCTGAAACATAAAATGAATGCAATTGTTGTTGTTAACTTGTTT
ATTGCAGCTTATAATGGTTACAAATAAAGCAATAGCATCACAAATTTCACAAATAAAGCATTTTTTTCAC
TGCATTCTAGTTGTGGTTTGTCCAAACTCATCAATGTATCTTAAGGCGTAAATTGTAAGCGTTAATATTT
TGTTAAAATTCGCGTTAAATTTTTGTTAAATCAGCTCATTTTTTAACCAATAGGCCGAAATCGGCAAAAT
CCCTTATAAATCAAAAGAATAGACCGAGATAGGGT
[37 nt withheld, positions 5006-5042]
AAAGAACGTGGACTCCAACGTCAAAGG
[49 nt withheld, positions 5070-5118]
T
[91 nt withheld, positions 5120-5210]
G
[124 nt withheld, positions 5212-5335]
CAGGTGGCACTTTTCGGGGAAATGTGCGCGGAACCCCTATTTGTTTATTTTTCTAAATACATTCAAATAT
GTATCCGCTCATGAGACAATAACCCTGATAAATGCTTCAATAATATTGAAAAAGGAAGAGTCCTGAGGCG
GAAAGAACCAGCTGTGGAATGTGTGTCAGTTAGGGTGTGGAAAGTCCCCAGGCTCCCCAGCAGGCAGAAG
TATGCAAAGCATGCATCTCAATTAGTCAGCAACCAGGTGTGGAAAGTCCCCAGGCTCCCCAGCAGGCAGA
AGTATGCAAAGCATGCATCTCAATTAGTCAGCAACCATAGTCCCGCCCCTAACTCCGCCCATCCCGCCCC
TAACTCCGCCCAGTTCCGCCCATTCTCCGCCCCATGGCTGACTAATTTTTTTTATTTATGCAGAGGCCGA
GGCCGCCTCGGCCTCTGAGCTATTCCAGAAGTAGTGAGGAGGCTTTTTTGGAGGCCTAGGCTTTTGCAAA
GATCGATCAAGAGACAGGATGAGGATCGTTTCGCATGATTGAACAAGATGGATTGCACGCAGGTTCTCCG
GCCGCTTGGGTGGAGAGGCTATTCGGCTATGACTGGGCACAACAGACAATCGGCTGCTCTGATGCCGCCG
TGTTCCGGCTGTCAGCGCAGGGGCGCCCGGTTCTTTTTGTCAAGACCGACCTGTCCGGTGCCCTGAATGA
ACTGCAAGACGAGGCAGCGCGGCTATCGTGGCTGGCCACGACGGGCGTTCCTTGCGCAGCTGTGCTCGAC
GTTGTCACTGAAGCGGGAAGGGACTGGCTGCTATTGGGCGAAGTGCCGGGGCAGGATCTCCTGTCATCTC
ACCTTGCTCCTGCCGAGAAAGTATCCATCATGGCTGATGCAATGCGGCGGCTGCATACGCTTGATCCGGC
TACCTGCCCATTCGACCACCAAGCGAAACATCGCATCGAGCGAGCACGTACTCGGATGGAAGCCGGTCTT
GTCGATCAGGATGATCTGGACGAAGAGCATCAGGGGCTCGCGCCAGCCGAACTGTTCGCCAGGCTCAAGG
CGAGCATGCCCGACGGCGAGGATCTCGTCGTGACCCATGGCGATGCCTGCTTGCCGAATATCATGGTGGA
AAATGGCCGCTTTTCTGGATTCATCGACTGTGGCCGGCTGGGTGTGGCGGACCGCTATCAGGACATAGCG
TTGGCTACCCGTGATATTGCTGAAGAGCTTGGCGGCGAATGGGCTGACCGCTTCCTCGTGCTTTACGGTA
TCGCCGCTCCCGATTCGCAGCGCATCGCCTTCTATCGCCTTCTTGACGAGTTCTTCTGAGCGGGACTCTG
GGGTTCGAAATGACCGACCAAGCGACGCCCAACCTGCCATCACGAGATTTCGATTCCACCGCCGCCTTCT
ATGAAAGGTTGGGCTTCGGAATCGTTTTCCGGGACGCCGGCTGGATGATCCTCCAGCGCGGGGATCTCAT
GCTGGAGTTCTTCGCCCACCCTAGGGGGAGGCTAACTGAAACACGGAAGGAGACAATACCGGAAGGAACC
CGCGCTATGACGGCAATAAAAAGACAGAATAAAACGCACGGTGTTGGGTCGTTTGTTCATAAACGCGGGG
TTCGGTCCCAGGGCTGGCACTCTGTCGATACCCCACCGAGACCCCATTGGGGCCAATACGCCCGCGTTTC
TTCCTTTTCCCCACCCCACCCCCCAAGTTCGGGTGAAGGCCCAGGGCTCGCAGCCAACGTCGGGGCGGCA
GGCCCTGCCATAGCCTCAGGTTACTCATATATACTTTAGATTGATTTAAAACTTCATTTTTAATTTAAAA
GGATCTAGGTGAAGATCCTTTTTGATAATCTCATGACCAAAATCCCTTAACGTGAGTTTTCGTTCCACTG
AGCGTCAGACCCCGTAGAAAAGATCAAAGGATCTTCTTGAGATCCTTTTTTTCTGCGCGTAATCTGCTGC
TTGCAAACAAAAAAACCACCGCTACCAGCGGTGGTTTGTTTGCCGGATCAAGAGCTACCAACTCTTTTTC
CGAAGGTAACTGGCTTCAGCAGAGCGCAGATACCAAATACTGTTCTTCTAGTGTAGCCGTAGTTAGGCCA
CCACTTCAAGAACTCTGTAGCACCGCCTACATACCTCGCTCTGCTAATCCTGTTACCAGTGGCTGCTGCC
AGTGGCGATAAGTCGTGTCTTACCGGGTTGGACTCAAGACGATAGTTACCGGATAAGGCGCAGCGGTCGG
GCTGAACGGGGGGTTCGTGCACACAGCCCAGCTTGGAGCGAACGACCTACACCGAACTGAGATACCTACA
GCGTGAGCTATGAGAAAGCGCCACGCTTCCCGAAGGGAGAAAGGCGGACAGGTATCCGGTAAGCGGCAGG
GTCGGAACAGGAGAGCGCACGAGGGAGCTTCCAGGGGGAAACGCCTGGTATCTTTATAGTCCTGTCGGGT
TTCGCCACCTCTGACTTGAGCGTCGATTTTTGTGATGCTCGTCAGGGGGGCGGAGCCTATGGAAAAACGC
CAGCAACGCGGCCTTTTTACGGTTCCTGGCCTTTTGCTGGCCTTTTGCTCACATGTTCTTTCCTGCGTTA
TCCCCTGATTCTGTGGATAACCGTATTACC
